>Addgene plasmid #231657 | Flag-ZDHHC8 | addgene full sequence | sequence record 462831 | Addgene NGS Result
CCATTCGCCATTCAGGCTGCGCAACTGTTGGGAAGGGCGATCGGTGCGGGCCTCTTCGCTATTACGCCAG
CTGGCGAAAGGGGGATGTGCTGCAAGGCGATTAAGTTGGGTAACGCCAGGGTTTTCCCAGTCACGACGTT
GTAAAACGACGGCCAGTGCCAAGCTGATCTATACATTGAATCAATATTGGCAATTAGCCATATTAGTCAT
TGGTTATATAGCATAAATCAATATTGGCTATTGGCCATTGCATACGTTGTATCTATATCATAATATGTAC
ATTTATATTGGCTCATGTCCAATATGACCGCCATGTTGACATTGATTATTGACTAGTTATTAATAGTAAT
CAATTACGGGGTCATTAGTTCATAGCCCATATATGGAGTTCCGCGTTACATAACTTACGGTAAATGGCCC
GCCTGGCTGACCGCCCAACGACCCCCGCCCATTGACGTCAATAATGACGTATGTTCCCATAGTAACGCCA
ATAGGGACTTTCCATTGACGTCAATGGGTGGAGTATTTACGGTAAACTGCCCACTTGGCAGTACATCAAG
TGTATCATATGCCAAGTCCGCCCCCTATTGACGTCAATGACGGTAAATGGCCCGCCTGGCATTATGCCCA
GTACATGACCTTACGGGACTTTCCTACTTGGCAGTACATCTACGTATTAGTCATCGCTATTACCATGGTG
ATGCGGTTTTGGCAGTACACCAATGGGCGTGGATAGCGGTTTGACTCACGGGGATTTCCAAGTCTCCACC
CCATTGACGTCAATGGGAGTTTGTTTTGGCACCAAAATCAACGGGACTTTCCAAAATGTCGTAATAACCC
CGCCCCGTTGACGCAAATGGGCGGTAGGCGTGTACGGTGGGAGGTCTATATAAGCAGAGCTCGTTTAGTG
AACCGTCAGAATTAACCATGGACTACAAAGACCATGACGGTGATTATAAAGATCATGACATCGATTACAA
GGATGACGATGACAAGCTTGCGGCCGCGAATTCAATGCCCCGCAGCCCCGGGACGCGCCTCAAACCCGCC
AAGTACATCCCGGTGGCCACGGCCGCCGCGCTGCTGGTCGGCTCCAGCACCCTCTTCTTCGTGTTCACGT
GCCCGTGGTTGACACGAGCTGTGTCCCCAGCTGTTCCCGTCTACAATGGCATCATCTTCCTCTTTGTCCT
GGCCAACTTCAGCATGGCCACTTTCATGGACCCTGGTGTTTTCCCCCGAGCGGATGAGGATGAGGACAAG
GAGGACGACTTCCGGGCTCCGCTGTACAAGAACGTGGATGTGCGAGGTATCCAGGTCCGCATGAAGTGGT
GTGCCACGTGCCACTTCTACCGCCCGCCGCGCTGCTCCCACTGCAGCGTCTGTGACAACTGTGTAGAGGA
CTTTGACCACCACTGCCCCTGGGTCAACAACTGCATCGGGCGTCGAAACTATCGCTACTTCTTCCTGTTC
CTGCTGTCACTCAGTGCACACATGGTGGGCGTCGTGGCCTTCGGCCTGGTCTACGTGCTGAACCACGCTG
AGGGGCTGGGAGCCGCGCACACCACCATCACCATGGCTGTCATGTGTGTGGCCGGCCTCTTCTTCATCCC
TGTCATTGGCCTCACTGGCTTCCATGTGGTGCTGGTCACTCGGGGGCGCACCACCAACGAGCAGGTGACT
GGGAAGTTCCGCGGGGGTGTGAACCCTTTCACCCGAGGCTGCTGTGGGAATGTGGAGCACGTGCTGTGTA
GCCCCCTGGCGCCCCGGTACGTGGTGGAGCCACCCCGGCTGCCGCTCGCGGTGAGTTTGAAGCCGCCTTT
CCTTAGGCCTGAACTCCTGGACCGAGCTGCACCGCTCAAGGTCAAGCTTAGTGACAACGGGCTGAAGGCT
GGCCTGGGCCGTAGCAAGTCCAAGGGCAGCCTGGACCGGCTGGATGAGAAGCCACTGGACTTGGGGCCAC
CACTGCCCCCCAAGATAGAGGCTGGCACGTTCAGCAGTGACCTGCAGACCCCGCGCCCAGGCAGTGCTGA
GAGTGCCCTGTCGGTGCAGAGGACCAGCCCCCCGACACCTGCCATGTACAAGTTTAGGCCGGCTTTCCCC
ACGGGTCCCAAGGTGCCCTTCTGTGGACCAGGCGAGCAGGTTCCAGGCCCTGATTCCCTGACCCTGGGGG
ACGACAGCATCCGTAGCCTGGACTTTGTGTCCGAGCCGAGCCTGGACCTCCCTGACTATGGGCCAGGGGG
CCTGCATGCAGCCTACCCGCCATCCCCACCGCTCAGCGCCTCTGATGCCTTCTCGGGCGCTTTGCGCTCC
CTGAGCCTCAAGGCCTCGAGCCGGCGGGGCGGGGATCATGTGGCCCTGCAGCCCCTGCGCTCTGAGGGGG
GGCCCCCCACGCCCCACCGTAGCATTTTTGCCCCCCATGCACTGCCCAACCGCAACGGCAGCCTGTCCTA
TGACAGCCTGCTCAATCCTGGCTCGCCTGGTGGCCACGCCTGCCCTGCCCACCCAGCAGTTGGCGTGGCC
GGATACCACTCACCCTACCTGCATCCTGGGGCAACGGGCGACCCGCCACGGCCCCTACCCCGCAGCTTCA
GCCCCGTGCTGGGCCCCCGCCCCCGGGAGCCCTCGCCTGTGCGCTACGACAACCTGTCCAGGACCATCAT
GGCATCCATCCAGGAGCGCAAGGACAGGGAGGAGCGTGAGCGCCTGCTGCGCTCCCAGGCCGACTCACTC
TTCGGCGACTCAGGCGTCTATGACGCTCCCAGCTCCTACAGCCTGCAGCAGGCCAGTGTGCTGTCCGAGG
GCCCCCGAGGTCCCGCGCTGCGCTATGGCTCCAGAGACGACCTTGTGGCTGGGCCCGGCTTCGGTGGCGC
CCGCAACCCTGCCCTGCAGACGTCACTGTCCTCGCTGTCCAGCTCCGTGAGCCGTGCACCGCGGACGTCG
TCCTCCTCCCTGCAGGCTGATCAGGCCAGCAGCAACGCCCCGGGGCCCCGGCCCAGCAGTGGCTCACACA
GGTCACCTGCACGCCAGGGCCTGCCCTCCCCGCCCGGCACTCCCCACTCACCATCCTACGCGGGCCCCAA
AGCTGTCGCCTTCATCCACACGGACCTCCCAGAGCCACCGCCCTCGCTGACCGTGCAGAGGGACCACCCT
CAGCTGAAGACTCCCCCAAGTAAGCTTAATGGGCAGTCCCCGGGCCTGGCCCGGCTGGGACCTGCCACCG
GCCCCCCAGGGCCCTCTGCCAGCCCTACACGGCACACGCTGGTTAAGAAGGTGTCCGGCGTGGGTGGGAC
CACCTACGAGATCTCGGTGTGAAGATCTGATATCGGTACCAGTCGACTCTAGAGGATCCCGGGTGGCATC
CCTGTGACCCCTCCCCAGTGCCTCTCCTGGCCCTGGAAGTTGCCACTCCAGTGCCCACCAGCCTTGTCCT
AATAAAATTAAGTTGCATCATTTTGTCTGACTAGGTGTCCTTCTATAATATTATGGGGTGGAGGGGGGTG
GTATGGAGCAAGGGGCAAGTTGGGAAGACAACCTGTAGGGCCTGCGGGGTCTATTGGGAACCAAGCTGGA
GTGCAGTGGCACAATCTTGGCTCACTGCAATCTCCGCCTCCTGGGTTCAAGCGATTCTCCTGCCTCAGCC
TCCCGAGTTGTTGGGATTCCAGGCATGCATGACCAGGCTCAGCTAATTTTTGTTTTTTTGGTAGAGACGG
GGTTTCACCATATTGGCCAGGCTGGTCTCCAACTCCTAATCTCAGGTGATCTACCCACCTTGGCCTCCCA
AATTGCTGGGATTACAGGCGTGAACCACTGCTCCCTTCCCTGTCCTTCTGATTTTAAAATAACTATACCA
GCAGGAGGACGTCCAGACACAGCATAGGCTACCTGGCCATGCCCAACCGGTGGGACATTTGAGTTGCTTG
CTTGGCACTGTCCTCTCATGCGTTGGGTCCACTCAGTAGATGCCTGTTGAATTGGGTACGCGGCCAGCTT
GGCTGTGGAATGTGTGTCAGTTAGGGTGTGGAAAGTCCCCAGGCTCCCCAGCAGGCAGAAGTATGCAAAG
CATGCATCTCAATTAGTCAGCAACCAGGTGTGGAAAGTCCCCAGGCTCCCCAGCAGGCAGAAGTATGCAA
AGCATGCATCTCAATTAGTCAGCAACCATAGTCCCGCCCCTAACTCCGCCCATCCCGCCCCTAACTCCGC
CCAGTTCCGCCCATTCTCCGCCCCATGGCTGACTAATTTTTTTTATTTATGCAGAGGCCGAGGCCGCCTC
GGCCTCTGAGCTATTCCAGAAGTAGTGAGGAGGCTTTTTTGGAGGCCTAGGCTTTTGCAAAAAGCTCCTC
GAGGAACTGAAAAACCAGAAAGTTAATTCCCTATAGTGAGTCGTATTAAATTCGTAATCATGTCATAGCT
GTTTCCTGTGTGAAATTGTTATCCGCTCACAATTCCACACAACATACGAGCCGGAAGCATAAAGTGTAAA
GCCTGGGGTGCCTAATGAGTGAGCTAACTCACATTAATTGCGTTGCGCTCACTGCCCGCTTTCCAGTCGG
GAAACCTGTCGTGCCAGCTGCATTAATGAATCGGCCAACGCGCGGGGAGAGGCGGTTTGCGTATTGGGCG
CTCTTCCGCTTCCTCGCTCACTGACTCGCTGCGCTCGGTCGTTCGGCTGCGGCGAGCGGTATCAGCTCAC
TCAAAGGCGGTAATACGGTTATCCACAGAATCAGGGGATAACGCAGGAAAGAACATGTGAGCAAAAGGCC
AGCAAAAGGCCAGGAACCGTAAAAAGGCCGCGTTGCTGGCGTTTTTCCATAGGCTCCGCCCCCCTGACGA
GCATCACAAAAATCGACGCTCAAGTCAGAGGTGGCGAAACCCGACAGGACTATAAAGATACCAGGCGTTT
CCCCCTGGAAGCTCCCTCGTGCGCTCTCCTGTTCCGACCCTGCCGCTTACCGGATACCTGTCCGCCTTTC
TCCCTTCGGGAAGCGTGGCGCTTTCTCATAGCTCACGCTGTAGGTATCTCAGTTCGGTGTAGGTCGTTCG
CTCCAAGCTGGGCTGTGTGCACGAACCCCCCGTTCAGCCCGACCGCTGCGCCTTATCCGGTAACTATCGT
CTTGAGTCCAACCCGGTAAGACACGACTTATCGCCACTGGCAGCAGCCACTGGTAACAGGATTAGCAGAG
CGAGGTATGTAGGCGGTGCTACAGAGTTCTTGAAGTGGTGGCCTAACTACGGCTACACTAGAAGAACAGT
ATTTGGTATCTGCGCTCTGCTGAAGCCAGTTACCTTCGGAAAAAGAGTTGGTAGCTCTTGATCCGGCAAA
CAAACCACCGCTGGTAGCGGTGGTTTTTTTGTTTGCAAGCAGCAGATTACGCGCAGAAAAAAAGGATCTC
AAGAAGATCCTTTGATCTTTTCTACGGGGTCTGACGCTCAGTGGAACGAAAACTCACGTTAAGGGATTTT
GGTCATGAGATTATCAAAAAGGATCTTCACCTAGATCCTTTTAAATTAAAAATGAAGTTTTAAATCAATC
TAAAGTATATATGAGTAAACTTGGTCTGACAGTTACCAATGCTTAATCAGTGAGGCACCTATCTCAGCGA
TCTGTCTATTTCGTTCATCCATAGTTGCCTGACTCCCCGTCGTGTAGATAACTACGATACGGGAGGGCTT
ACCATCTGGCCCCAGTGCTGCAATGATACCGCGAGACCCACGCTCACCGGCTCCAGATTTATCAGCAATA
AACCAGCCAGCCGGAAGGGCCGAGCGCAGAAGTGGTCCTGCAACTTTATCCGCCTCCATCCAGTCTATTA
ATTGTTGCCGGGAAGCTAGAGTAAGTAGTTCGCCAGTTAATAGTTTGCGCAACGTTGTTGCCATTGCTAC
AGGCATCGTGGTGTCACGCTCGTCGTTTGGTATGGCTTCATTCAGCTCCGGTTCCCAACGATCAAGGCGA
GTTACATGATCCCCCATGTTGTGCAAAAAAGCGGTTAGCTCCTTCGGTCCTCCGATCGTTGTCAGAAGTA
AGTTGGCCGCAGTGTTATCACTCATGGTTATGGCAGCACTGCATAATTCTCTTACTGTCATGCCATCCGT
AAGATGCTTTTCTGTGACTGGTGAGTACTCAACCAAGTCATTCTGAGAATAGTGTATGCGGCGACCGAGT
TGCTCTTGCCCGGCGTCAATACGGGATAATACCGCGCCACATAGCAGAACTTTAAAAGTGCTCATCATTG
GAAAACGTTCTTCGGGGCGAAAACTCTCAAGGATCTTACCGCTGTTGAGATCCAGTTCGATGTAACCCAC
TCGTGCACCCAACTGATCTTCAGCATCTTTTACTTTCACCAGCGTTTCTGGGTGAGCAAAAACAGGAAGG
CAAAATGCCGCAAAAAAGGGAATAAGGGCGACACGGAAATGTTGAATACTCATACTCTTCCTTTTTCAAT
ATTATTGAAGCATTTATCAGGGTTATTGTCTCATGAGCGGATACATATTTGAATGTATTTAGAAAAATAA
ACAAATAGGGGTTCCGCGCACATTTCCCCGAAAAGTGCCACCTG
[124 nt withheld, positions 6555-6678]
C
[91 nt withheld, positions 6680-6770]
A
[49 nt withheld, positions 6772-6820]
CCTTTGACGTTGGAGTCCACGTTCTTT
[37 nt withheld, positions 6848-6884]
ACCCTATCTCGGTCTATTCTTTTGATTTATAAGGGATTTTGCCGATTTCGGCCTATTGGTTAAAAAATGA
GCTGATTTAACAAAAATTTAACGCGAATTTTAACAAAATATTAACGCTTACAATTT
Features (pLannotate 1.2.2; 17 found; start..end, strand, type, name):
      4..158     -  CDS            lacZα (fragment): LacZα fragment of β-galactosidase; lacZ fragment
    318..697     +  enhancer       CMV enhancer: human cytomegalovirus immediate early enhancer
    699..898     +  promoter       CMV promoter: human cytomegalovirus (CMV) immediate early promoter
    931..996     +  CDS            3xFLAG: three tandem FLAG® epitope tags, followed by an enterokinase cleavage site
   1015..3309    +  CDS            ZDHHC8: ZDHC8_HUMAN - Also known as KIAA1292 From Homo sapiens (Human).
   3332..3350    -  misc_feature   MCS (fragment): pUC18/19 multiple cloning site
   3351..3973    +  polyA_signal   hGH poly(A) signal: human growth hormone polyadenylation signal
   4002..4331    +  promoter       SV40 promoter: SV40 enhancer and early promoter
   4370..4388    -  promoter       T7 promoter: promoter for bacteriophage T7 RNA polymerase
   4426..4442    -  protein_bind   lac operator: The lac repressor binds to the lac operator to inhibit transcription in E. coli. This inhibition can be relieved by adding lactose or isopropyl-β-D-thiogalactopyranoside (IPTG). lac repressor encoded by lacI
   4450..4480    -  promoter       lac promoter: promoter for the E. coli lac operon
   4495..4516    -  protein_bind   CAP binding site: CAP binding activates transcription in the presence of cAMP. E. coli catabolite activator protein
   4529..4621    -  CDS            lacI (fragment): lac repressor; lacI; The lac repressor binds to the lac operator to inhibit transcription in E. coli. This inhibition can be relieved by adding lactose or isopropyl-β-D-thiogalactopyranoside (IPTG).
   4804..5392    -  rep_origin     ori: high-copy-number ColE1/pMB1/pBR322/pUC origin of replication
   5563..6423    -  CDS            AmpR: β-lactamase; bla; confers resistance to ampicillin, carbenicillin, and related antibiotics
   6424..6528    -  promoter       AmpR promoter: bla
   6555..6983    +  rep_origin     f1 ori (sequence partly withheld): f1 bacteriophage origin of replication; arrow indicates direction of (+) strand synthesis
