[The description below was written by a language model from this plasmid's Addgene catalogue record and pLannotate feature annotations shown in this document.]
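Description:
Flag-ZDHHC8 is a mammalian expression plasmid of about 7.0 kb built on the p3XFLAG-CMV-7.1 backbone and designed to produce human ZDHHC8 carrying an N-terminal 3×FLAG epitope. It is propagated in E. coli through a high-copy ColE1/pUC-type origin and selected with ampicillin via the β-lactamase gene and its native promoter. An f1 phage origin is also present, which in principle permits rescue of single-stranded DNA. Remnants of lac-derived backbone sequence (lacZα and lacI fragments, lac promoter and operator, CAP site) and a T7 promoter are annotated but play no evident role in mammalian expression.

The expression cassette consists of the human cytomegalovirus immediate-early enhancer and promoter, followed by the 3×FLAG coding sequence, which includes an enterokinase cleavage site, and then the ZDHHC8 open reading frame of roughly 2.3 kb. Transcripts are terminated and polyadenylated by the human growth hormone poly(A) signal. An SV40 enhancer/early promoter region lies downstream of the cassette, but the feature table shows no mammalian selection marker driven by it, so the plasmid appears suited to transient rather than drug-selected stable expression.

ZDHHC8 belongs to the DHHC family of protein palmitoyl acyltransferases. The tagged construct allows strong constitutive overexpression in transfected mammalian cells, with detection or immunoprecipitation through anti-FLAG reagents. The associated publication concerns palmitoylation of the immune checkpoint receptor TIM-3, which suggests use in studying ZDHHC8 as a candidate palmitoylating enzyme, although the record itself states only that the plasmid expresses human ZDHHC8 protein.
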