Addgene plasmid #231657: Flag-ZDHHC8
Purpose: Expresses human ZDHHC8 protein
Depositing lab: Chunhong Ma. Depositing organization: Shandong University. Publication: Palmitoylation of TIM-3 promotes immune exhaustion and restrains antitumor immunity. Zhang Z, Ren C, Xiao R, Ma S, Liu H, Dou Y, Fan Y, Wang S, Zhan P, Gao C, Yue X, Li C, Gao L, Liang X, Wu Z, Ma C. Sci Immunol. 2024 Nov 15;9(101):eadp7302. doi: 10.1126/sciimmunol.adp7302. Epub 2024 Nov 15. PubMed 39546589.
Backbone
  Vector backbone: p3XFLAG-CMV™-7.1
  Vector type: Mammalian Expression
Growth in bacteria
  Bacterial resistance: Ampicillin, 100 μg/mL
  Growth temperature: 37°C
  Growth strain: DH5alpha
  Copy number: Unknown
Gene/Insert
  Gene/Insert name: ZDHHC8
  Species: H. sapiens (human)
  Entrez Gene: ZDHHC8 (a.k.a. DHHC8, ZDHHCL1, ZNF378)
  Tag / fusion protein: 3×Flag Tag (N terminal on insert)
Terms and licenses: Academic/Nonprofit Terms; Industry Terms: Not Available to Industry
How to cite: Flag-ZDHHC8 was a gift from Chunhong Ma (Addgene plasmid # 231657 ; http://n2t.net/addgene:231657 ; RRID:Addgene_231657)
